Addgene plasmid #203892: pUN1224 - pL0_pT3R (pro + 5U)
Purpose: T3R promoter and native 5'UTR (approximately 1 kb upstream of start codon) from C. roseus in a MoClo compatible L0 plasmid.
Depositing lab: Carolyn Lee-Parsons. Depositing organization: Northeastern University. Publication: The role of the Golden2-like (GLK) transcription factor in regulating terpenoid indole alkaloid biosynthesis in Catharanthus roseus. Cole-Osborn LF, McCallan SA, Prifti O, Abu R, Sjoelund V, Lee-Parsons CWT. Plant Cell Rep. 2024 May 14;43(6):141. doi: 10.1007/s00299-024-03208-9. PubMed 38743349.
Backbone
  Vector backbone: pICH41295
  Backbone manufacturer: Weber et al., 2011 (DOI:10.1371/journal.pone.0016765)
  Vector type: Plant Expression
Growth in bacteria
  Bacterial resistance: Spectinomycin, 50 μg/mL
  Growth temperature: 37°C
  Growth strain: DH5alpha
  Copy number: High Copy
Gene/Insert
  Gene/Insert name: T3R promoter and 5'UTR
  Species: Catharanthus roseus var. LBE
  Insert size (bp): 1016
  Mutation: Mutation of BpiI or BsaI cut site for MoClo domestication: C>G -232 bp from start codon
  Cloning method: Restriction Enzyme; 5′ cloning site unknown (destroyed during cloning)
Terms and licenses: Academic/Nonprofit Terms; Industry Terms: Not Available to Industry
How to cite: pUN1224 - pL0_pT3R (pro + 5U) was a gift from Carolyn Lee-Parsons (Addgene plasmid # 203892 ; http://n2t.net/addgene:203892 ; RRID:Addgene_203892)
