[The description below was written by a language model from this plasmid's Addgene catalogue record and pLannotate feature annotations shown in this document.]
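Description:
pUN1224 - pL0_pT3R (pro + 5U) is a Level 0 part plasmid for the MoClo (Golden Gate modular cloning) system, built in the pICH41295 backbone, the standard acceptor for combined promoter-plus-5'UTR modules. Although catalogued as a plant expression vector, it is not an expression construct in itself. It is a small (about 3.3 kb) E. coli storage plasmid that holds a single regulatory part for later assembly. It replicates from a high-copy ColE1/pUC-type origin and is selected with spectinomycin through the aadA aminoglycoside adenylyltransferase gene. The annotation also picks up short fragments of a gentamicin acetyltransferase gene, an integrase, lacI and an RSF origin, together with an AmpR (bla) promoter. These are best read as backbone remnants flanking the resistance cassette and cloning region, not as functional elements.

The payload is a 1016 bp fragment from Catharanthus roseus var. LBE that contains the T3R promoter and its native 5'UTR, roughly 1 kb upstream of the start codon. The automated feature table does not annotate this insert, which presumably lies in the unannotated stretch between the bla promoter and the lacI fragment. A single C>G substitution 232 bp upstream of the start codon was made to remove an internal BpiI or BsaI site. This "domestication" is needed so that the Type IIS enzymes used in MoClo release the part intact. The part can then be combined with coding-sequence and terminator modules into Level 1 transcription units, for example promoter-reporter fusions. The associated publication concerns transcriptional regulation of terpenoid indole alkaloid biosynthesis in C. roseus, which suggests use in promoter activity or transactivation studies, but the record does not describe specific downstream constructs.
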