Features (pLannotate 1.2.2; 7 found; start..end, strand, type, name):
     18..606     -  rep_origin     ori: high-copy-number ColE1/pMB1/pBR322/pUC origin of replication
    780..1568    -  CDS            aadA: S3AD_ECOLX - Experimental evidence at protein level: Swiss-Prot protein existence level 1. Mediates bacterial resistance to the antibiotics streptomycin and spectinomycin. From Escherichia coli.
   1575..1631    -  CDS            GmR (fragment): gentamycin acetyltransferase; aacC1; confers resistance to gentamycin
   1719..1799    +  CDS            int (fragment): INT2_ECOLX - Protein inferred from homology: Swiss-Prot protein existence level 3. Putative integrase believed to be involved in the insertion of antibiotic resistance genes into plasmids and transposons. From Escherichia coli.
   1790..1894    -  promoter       AmpR promoter: bla
   3047..3096    -  CDS            lacI (fragment): lac repressor; lacI; The lac repressor binds to the lac operator to inhibit transcription in E. coli. This inhibition can be relieved by adding lactose or isopropyl-β-D-thiogalactopyranoside (IPTG).
   3098..3231    -  rep_origin     RSF ori (fragment): Plasmids containing the RSF 1030 origin of replication can be propagated in E. coli cells that contain additional plasmids with compatible origins.
>Addgene plasmid #203892 | pUN1224 - pL0_pT3R (pro + 5U) | addgene full sequence | sequence record 404815 | Addgene NGS Result
GCCGCGTTGCTGGCGTTTTTCCATAGGCTCCGCCCCCCTGACGAGCATCACAAAAATCGACGCTCAAGTC
AGAGGTGGCGAAACCCGACAGGACTATAAAGATACCAGGCGTTTCCCCCTGGAAGCTCCCTCGTGCGCTC
TCCTGTTCCGACCCTGCCGCTTACCGGATACCTGTCCGCCTTTCTCCCTTCGGGAAGCGTGGCGCTTTCT
CATAGCTCACGCTGTAGGTATCTCAGTTCGGTGTAGGTCGTTCGCTCCAAGCTGGGCTGTGTGCACGAAC
CCCCCGTTCAGCCCGACCGCTGCGCCTTATCCGGTAACTATCGTCTTGAGTCCAACCCGGTAAGACACGA
CTTATCGCCACTGGCAGCAGCCACTGGTAACAGGATTAGCAGAGCGAGGTATGTAGGCGGTGCTACAGAG
TTCTTGAAGTGGTGGCCTAACTACGGCTACACTAGAAGAACAGTATTTGGTATCTGCGCTCTGCTGAAGC
CAGTTACCTTCGGAAAAAGAGTTGGTAGCTCTTGATCCGGCAAACAAACCACCGCTGGTAGCGGTGGTTT
TTTTGTTTGCAAGCAGCAGATTACGCGCAGAAAAAAAGGATCTCAAGAAGATCCTTTGATCTTTTCTACG
GGGTCTGACGCTCAGTGGAACGAAAACTCACGTTAAGGGATTTTGGTCATGAGATTATCAAAAAGGATCT
TCACCTAGATCCTTTTAAATTAAAAATGAAGTTTTAAATCAATCTAAAGTATATATGAGTAAACTTGGTC
TGACAGTTATTTGCCGACTACCTTGGTGATCTCGCCTTTTACGTAATGGACAAATTCTTCCAACTGATCT
GCGCGCGAGGCCAAGCGATCTTCTTCTTGTCCAAGATAAGCCTGTCTAGCTTCAAGTATGACGGGCTGAT
ACTGGGCCGGCAGGCGCTCCATTGCCCAGTCGGCAGCGACATCCTTCGGCGCGATTTTGCCGGTTACTGC
GCTGTACCAAATGCGGGACAACGTAAGCACTACATTTCGCTCATCGCCAGCCCAGTCGGGCGGCGAGTTC
CATAGCGTTAAGGTTTCATTTAGCGCCTCAAATAGATCCTGTTCAGGAACCGGATCAAAGAGTTCCTCCG
CCGCTGGACCTACCAAGGCAACGCTATGTTCTCTTGCTTTTGTCAGCAAGATAGCCAGATCAATGTCGAT
CGTGGCTGGCTCGAAGATACCTGCAAGAATGTCATTGCGCTGCCATTCTCCAAATTGCAGTTCGCGCTTA
GCTGGATAACGCCACGGAATGATGTCGTCGTGCACAACAATGGTGACTTCTACAGCGCGGAGAATCTCGC
TCTCTCCAGGGGAAGCCGAAGTTTCCAAAAGGTCGTTGATCAAAGCTCGCCGCGTTGTTTCATCAAGCCT
TACGGTCACCGTAACCAGCAAATCAATATCGCTGTGTGGCTTCAGGCCGCCATCCACTGCGGAGCCGTAC
AAATGTACGGCCAGCAACGTCGGTTCGAGATGGCGCTCGATGACGCCAACTACCTCTGATAGTTGAGTCG
ATACTTCGGCGATCACCGCTTCCCTCATGATGTTTAACTTTGTTTTAGGGCGACTGCCCTGCTGCGTAAC
ATCGTTGCTGCTCCATAACATCAAACATCGACCCACGGCGTAACGCGCTTGCTGCTTGGATGCCCGAGGC
ATAGACTGTACCCCAAAAAAAAACAGTCATAACAAGCCATGAAAACCGCCACTGCGCCGTTACCACCGCT
GCGTTCGGTCAAGGTTCTGGACCAGTTGCGTGAGCGCATACTCTTCCTTTTTCAATATTATTGAAGCATT
TATCAGGGTTATTGTCTCATGAGCGGATACATATTTGAATGTATTTAGAAAAATAAACAAATAGGGGTTC
CGCGCACATTTCCCCGAAAAGTGCCACCTGACGTCTAAGAAACCATTATTATCATGACATTAACCTATAA
AAATAGGCGTATCACGAGGCCCTTTCGTCCACTGAAGAGCCACTTCGTGGTCTCACATTTTCACTAGACA
TTAAGGAAAAGACAAGCAAAGCCAAACGAATGGACTGAAGCCTATAATTGATTTCTGAAGAGTTCTTATA
ATAGTGCCAAAAGAAAACACTTACGGTCTGTCTTTAAAGATTTTACTGAGGAGAAAAATATCTTTGGGGG
TGGTTGGGGATGGGAATTAGTTTAGGGTTGAGAGATTGGGAATGAGAATGAATTTTATTTCCACATATGA
AGAGAGGAGACACCGAGATAAGGATAAGGTAAGGAAGGCCAGCACTGGGTCCCTAATCCGCTCTATTACC
ATTCTTAGTTATGGAGAAAACAGTTTTGGCAAAGGAAAAAATTGAATATCATTTTAAATTTGACTACTTT
AAGAATATATATAAATATATATAAGGAAAATTATTTCTCGGATATAAAACGAATTATGATGGTATTAATA
ATATTTTCTATGGTGACGATAAAACATTCTTTTTCATTATTTTCTTTTTTCATTTTCATACCAACATTTG
CCATCCAAGAAAAACTCTACTTCACATTTTTTTTAAGTTACCCAACAATACATAATTTTTTTTTCTATGA
GAAATAACTATAACTGTGTCTAAACTATTTACAAAAAAATAATCATACCCTAAATCTTTTTTAACTTCTT
TTACCCTCTAACTACGTACAGAAAGAGTGCCTTAATGCATTAGTGGTTTGAACTCCAGTCATTTTTGCTT
AAAATTTATCATGCGCTTGACACGTATATTTTTCTTGGCAAAACAGTCAATCAAATCAATCAATTATCCT
AAATGGTATTAGGATTATAACTAAAGAAGAAATCGCCCTTTTTGATTAGCTTTTTTGCATATATTTATAA
ACATGTATATATATATATATGTATATATATTTTTTTGCTGAATGGCTGGCAAATAACCCAATTTTATCGT
ATTAGTTCCGAGTAACTCATCAATCCGAATTCCAAAAGCTGTTTGAAATCAGGCCGATGATTATTGAAAT
TTAAGGTTCAATACATGCTCCTGAGACCACAGAGTGATTAATGAATCGGCCAACGCGCGGGGAGAGGCGG
TTTGCGTATTGGGCGCTCTTCCGCTTCCTCGCTCACTGACTCGCTGCGCTCGGTCGTTCGGCTGCGGCGA
GCGGTATCAGCTCACTCAAAGGCGGTAATACGGTTATCCACAGAATCAGGGGATAACGCAGGAAAGAACA
TGTGAGCAAAAGGCCAGCAAAAGGCCAGGAACCGTAAAAAG
