>Addgene plasmid #203892 | pUN1224 - pL0_pT3R (pro + 5U) | depositor partial sequence | sequence record 395273 | T3R promoter and 5'UTR
CATGTATTGAACCTTAAATTTCAATAATCATCGGCCTGATTTCAAACAGCTTTTGGAATTCGGATTGATG
AGTTACTCGGAACTAATACGATAAAATTGGGTTATTTGCCAGCCATTCAGCAAAAAAATATATATACATA
TATATATATATACATGTTTATAAATATATGCAAAAAAGCTAATCAAAAAGGGCGATTTCTTCTTTAGTTA
TAATCCTAATACCATTTAGGATAATTGATTGATTTGATTGACTGTTTTGCCAAGAAAAATATACGTGTCA
AGCGCATGATAAATTTTAAGCAAAAATGACTGGAGTTCAAACCACTAATGCATTAAGGCACTCTTTCTGT
ACGTAGTTAGAGGGTAAAAGAAGTTAAAAAAGATTTAGGGTATGATTATTTTTTTGTAAATAGTTTAGAC
ACAGTTATAGTTATTTCTCATAGAAAAAAAAATTATGTATTGTTGGGTAACTTAAAAAAAATGTGAAGTA
GAGTTTTTCTTGGATGGCAAATGTTGGTATGAAAATGAAAAAAGAAAATAATGAAAAAGAATGTTTTATC
GTCACCATAGAAAATATTATTAATACCATCATAATTCGTTTTATATCCGAGAAATAATTTTCCTTATATA
TATTTATATATATTCTTAAAGTAGTCAAATTTAAAATGATATTCAATTTTTTCCTTTGCCAAAACTGTTT
TCTCCATAACTAAGAATGGTAATAGAGCGGATTAGGGACCCAGTGCTGGCCTTCCTTACCTTATCCTTAT
CTCGGTGTCTCCTCTCTTCATATGTGGAAATAAAATTCATTCTCATTCCCAATCTCTCAACCCTAAACTA
ATTCCCATCCCCAACCACCCCCAAAGATATTTTTCTCCTCAGTAAAATCTTTAAAGACAGACCGTAAGTG
TTTTCTTTTGGCACTATTATAAGAACTCTTCAGAAATCAATTATAGGCTTCAGTCCATTCGTTTGGCTTT
GCTTGTCTTTTCCTTAATGTCTAGTGAA
